>Addgene plasmid #191261 | P74-26 Tail Tube Protein (gp93) in pSMT3 | addgene full sequence | sequence record 374680 | Addgene NGS Result
GAACTATATCCGGATTGGCGAATGGG
[124 nt withheld, positions 27-150]
C
[91 nt withheld, positions 152-242]
A
[49 nt withheld, positions 244-292]
CCTTTGACGTTGGAGTCCACGTTCTTT
[37 nt withheld, positions 320-356]
ACCCTATCTCGGTCTATTCTTTTGATTTATAAGGGATTTTGCCGATTTCGGCCTATTGGTTAAAAAATGA
GCTGATTTAACAAAAATTTAACGCGAATTTTAACAAAATATTAACGCTTACAATTTAGGTGGCACTTTTC
GGGGAAATGTGCGCGGAACCCCTATTTGTTTATTTTTCTAAATACATTCAAATATGTATCCGCTCATGAA
TTAATTCTTAGAAAAACTCATCGAGCATCAAATGAAACTGCAATTTATTCATATCAGGATTATCAATACC
ATATTTTTGAAAAAGCCGTTTCTGTAATGAAGGAGAAAACTCACCGAGGCAGTTCCATAGGATGGCAAGA
TCCTGGTATCGGTCTGCGATTCCGACTCGTCCAACATCAATACAACCTATTAATTTCCCCTCGTCAAAAA
TAAGGTTATCAAGTGAGAAATCACCATGAGTGACGACTGAATCCGGTGAGAATGGCAAAAGTTTATGCAT
TTCTTTCCAGACTTGTTCAACAGGCCAGCCATTACGCTCGTCATCAAAATCACTCGCATCAACCAAACCG
TTATTCATTCGTGATTGCGCCTGAGCGAGACGAAATACGCGATCGCTGTTAAAAGGACAATTACAAACAG
GAATCGAATGCAACCGGCGCAGGAACACTGCCAGCGCATCAACAATATTTTCACCTGAATCAGGATATTC
TTCTAATACCTGGAATGCTGTTTTCCCGGGGATCGCAGTGGTGAGTAACCATGCATCATCAGGAGTACGG
ATAAAATGCTTGATGGTCGGAAGAGGCATAAATTCCGTCAGCCAGTTTAGTCTGACCATCTCATCTGTAA
CATCATTGGCAACGCTACCTTTGCCATGTTTCAGAAACAACTCTGGCGCATCGGGCTTCCCATACAATCG
ATAGATTGTCGCACCTGATTGCCCGACATTATCGCGAGCCCATTTATACCCATATAAATCAGCATCCATG
TTGGAATTTAATCGCGGCCTAGAGCAAGACGTTTCCCGTTGAATATGGCTCATAACACCCCTTGTATTAC
TGTTTATGTAAGCAGACAGTTTTATTGTTCATGACCAAAATCCCTTAACGTGAGTTTTCGTTCCACTGAG
CGTCAGACCCCGTAGAAAAGATCAAAGGATCTTCTTGAGATCCTTTTTTTCTGCGCGTAATCTGCTGCTT
GCAAACAAAAAAACCACCGCTACCAGCGGTGGTTTGTTTGCCGGATCAAGAGCTACCAACTCTTTTTCCG
AAGGTAACTGGCTTCAGCAGAGCGCAGATACCAAATACTGTCCTTCTAGTGTAGCCGTAGTTAGGCCACC
ACTTCAAGAACTCTGTAGCACCGCCTACATACCTCGCTCTGCTAATCCTGTTACCAGTGGCTGCTGCCAG
TGGCGATAAGTCGTGTCTTACCGGGTTGGACTCAAGACGATAGTTACCGGATAAGGCGCAGCGGTCGGGC
TGAACGGGGGGTTCGTGCACACAGCCCAGCTTGGAGCGAACGACCTACACCGAACTGAGATACCTACAGC
GTGAGCTATGAGAAAGCGCCACGCTTCCCGAAGGGAGAAAGGCGGACAGGTATCCGGTAAGCGGCAGGGT
CGGAACAGGAGAGCGCACGAGGGAGCTTCCAGGGGGAAACGCCTGGTATCTTTATAGTCCTGTCGGGTTT
CGCCACCTCTGACTTGAGCGTCGATTTTTGTGATGCTCGTCAGGGGGGCGGAGCCTATGGAAAAACGCCA
GCAACGCGGCCTTTTTACGGTTCCTGGCCTTTTGCTGGCCTTTTGCTCACATGTTCTTTCCTGCGTTATC
CCCTGATTCTGTGGATAACCGTATTACCGCCTTTGAGTGAGCTGATACCGCTCGCCGCAGCCGAACGACC
GAGCGCAGCGAGTCAGTGAGCGAGGAAGCGGAAGAGCGCCTGATGCGGTATTTTCTCCTTACGCATCTGT
GCGGTATTTCACACCGCAATGGTGCACTCTCAGTACAATCTGCTCTGATGCCGCATAGTTAAGCCAGTAT
ACACTCCGCTATCGCTACGTGACTGGGTCATGGCTGCGCCCCGACACCCGCCAACACCCGCTGACGCGCC
CTGACGGGCTTGTCTGCTCCCGGCATCCGCTTACAGACAAGCTGTGACCGTCTCCGGGAGCTGCATGTGT
CAGAGGTTTTCACCGTCATCACCGAAACGCGCGAGGCAGCTGCGGTAAAGCTCATCAGCGTGGTCGTGAA
GCGATTCACAGATGTCTGCCTGTTCATCCGCGTCCAGCTCGTTGAGTTTCTCCAGAAGCGTTAATGTCTG
GCTTCTGATAAAGCGGGCCATGTTAAGGGCGGTTTTTTCCTGTTTGGTCACTGATGCCTCCGTGTAAGGG
GGATTTCTGTTCATGGGGGTAATGATACCGATGAAACGAGAGAGGATGCTCACGATACGGGTTACTGATG
ATGAACATGCCCGGTTACTGGAACGTTGTGAGGGTAAACAACTGGCGGTATGGATGCGGCGGGACCAGAG
AAAAATCACTCAGGGTCAATGCCAGCGCTTCGTTAATACAGATGTAGGTGTTCCACAGGGTAGCCAGCAG
CATCCTGCGATGCAGATCCGGAACATAATGGTGCAGGGCGCTGACTTCCGCGTTTCCAGACTTTACGAAA
CACGGAAACCGAAGACCATTCATGTTGTTGCTCAGGTCGCAGACGTTTTGCAGCAGCAGTCGCTTCACGT
TCGCTCGCGTATCGGTGATTCATTCTGCTAACCAGTAAGGCAACCCCGCCAGCCTAGCCGGGTCCTCAAC
GACAGGAGCACGATCATGCGCACCCGTGGGGCCGCCATGCCGGCGATAATGGCCTGCTTCTCGCCGAAAC
GTTTGGTGGCGGGACCAGTGACGAAGGCTTGAGCGAGGGCGTGCAAGATTCCGAATACCGCAAGCGACAG
GCCGATCATCGTCGCGCTCCAGCGAAAGCGGTCCTCGCCGAAAATGACCCAGAGCGCTGCCGGCACCTGT
CCTACGAGTTGCATGATAAAGAAGACAGTCATAAGTGCGGCGACGATAGTCATGCCCCGCGCCCACCGGA
AGGAGCTGACTGGGTTGAAGGCTCTCAAGGGCATCGGTCGAGATCCCGGTGCCTAATGAGTGAGCTAACT
TACATTAATTGCGTTGCGCTCACTGCCCGCTTTCCAGTCGGGAAACCTGTCGTGCCAGCTGCATTAATGA
ATCGGCCAACGCGCGGGGAGAGGCGGTTTGCGTATTGGGCGCCAGGGTGGTTTTTCTTTTCACCAGTGAG
ACGGGCAACAGCTGATTGCCCTTCACCGCCTGGCCCTGAGAGAGTTGCAGCAAGCGGTCCACGCTGGTTT
GCCCCAGCAGGCGAAAATCCTGTTTGATGGTGGTTAACGGCGGGATATAACATGAGCTGTCTTCGGTATC
GTCGTATCCCACTACCGAGATATCCGCACCAACGCGCAGCCCGGACTCGGTAATGGCGCGCATTGCGCCC
AGCGCCATCTGATCGTTGGCAACCAGCATCGCAGTGGGAACGATGCCCTCATTCAGCATTTGCATGGTTT
GTTGAAAACCGGACATGGCACTCCAGTCGCCTTCCCGTTCCGCTATCGGCTGAATTTGATTGCGAGTGAG
ATATTTATGCCAGCCAGCCAGACGCAGACGCGCCGAGACAGAACTTAATGGGCCCGCTAACAGCGCGATT
TGCTGGTGACCCAATGCGACCAGATGCTCCACGCCCAGTCGCGTACCGTCTTCATGGGAGAAAATAATAC
TGTTGATGGGTGTCTGGTCAGAGACATCAAGAAATAACGCCGGAACATTAGTGCAGGCAGCTTCCACAGC
AATGGCATCCTGGTCATCCAGCGGATAGTTAATGATCAGCCCACTGACGCGTTGCGCGAGAAGATTGTGC
ACCGCCGCTTTACAGGCTTCGACGCCGCTTCGTTCTACCATCGACACCACCACGCTGGCACCCAGTTGAT
CGGCGCGAGATTTAATCGCCGCGACAATTTGCGACGGCGCGTGCAGGGCCAGACTGGAGGTGGCAACGCC
AATCAGCAACGACTGTTTGCCCGCCAGTTGTTGTGCCACGCGGTTGGGAATGTAATTCAGCTCCGCCATC
GCCGCTTCCACTTTTTCCCGCGTTTTCGCAGAAACGTGGCTGGCCTGGTTCACCACGCGGGAAACGGTCT
GATAAGAGACACCGGCATACTCTGCGACATCGTATAACGTTACTGGTTTCACATTCACCACCCTGAATTG
ACTCTCTTCCGGGCGCTATCATGCCATACCGCGAAAGGTTTTGCGCCATTCGATGGTGTCCGGGATCTCG
ACGCTCTCCCTTATGCGACTCCTGCATTAGGAAGCAGCCCAGTAGTAGGTTGAGGCCGTTGAGCACCGCC
GCCGCAAGGAATGGTGCATGCAAGGAGATGGCGCCCAACAGTCCCCCGGCCACGGGGCCTGCCACCATAC
CCACGCCGAAACAAGCGCTCATGAGCCCGAAGTGGCGAGCCCGATCTTCCCCATCGGTGATGTCGGCGAT
ATAGGCGCCAGCAACCGCACCTGTGGCGCCGGTGATGCCGGCCACGATGCGTCCGGCGTAGAGGATCGAG
ATCTCGATCCCGCGAAATTAATACGACTCACTATAGGGGAATTGTGAGCGGATAACAATTCCCCTCTAGA
AATAATTTTGTTTAACTTTAAGAAGGAGATATACCATGGGCAGCAGCCATCATCATCATCATCACAGCAG
CGGCCTGGTGCCGCGCGGCAGCCATATGGCTAGCATGTCGGACTCAGAAGTCAATCAAGAAGCTAAGCCA
GAGGTCAAGCCAGAAGTCAAGCCTGAGACTCACATCAATTTAAAGGTGTCCGATGGATCTTCAGAGATCT
TCTTCAAGATCAAAAAGACCACTCCTTTAAGAAGGCTGATGGAAGCGTTCGCTAAAAGACAGGGTAAGGA
AATGGACTCCTTAAGATTCTTGTACGACGGTATTAGAATTCAAGCTGATCAGACCCCTGAAGATTTGGAC
ATGGAGGATAACGATATTATTGAGGCTCACAGAGAACAGATTGGTGGATCC
[1044 nt withheld, positions 5448-6491]
TAACTCGAGCACCACCACCACCACCACTGAGATCCGGCTGCTAACAAAGCCCGAAAGGAAGCTGAGTTGG
CTGCTGCCACCGCTGAGCAATAACTAGCATAACCCCTTGGGGCCTCTAAACGGGTCTTGAGGGGTTTTTT
GCTGAAAGGAG
Features (pLannotate 1.2.2; 21 found; start..end, strand, type, name):
     27..455     +  rep_origin     f1 ori (sequence partly withheld): f1 bacteriophage origin of replication; arrow indicates direction of (+) strand synthesis
    508..565     +  promoter       AmpR promoter (fragment): bla
    574..1389    -  CDS            KanR: aminoglycoside phosphotransferase; aph(3')-Ia; confers resistance to kanamycin in bacteria or G418 (Geneticin®) in eukaryotes
   1511..2099    +  rep_origin     ori: high-copy-number ColE1/pMB1/pBR322/pUC origin of replication
   2285..2424    -  misc_feature   bom: basis of mobility region from pBR322
   2526..2717    -  CDS            rop: Rop protein, which maintains plasmids at low copy number; rop
   2734..3114    +  CDS            YPB1_ECOLX: Protein predicted: Swiss-Prot protein existence level 4. From Escherichia coli.
   3186..3477    -  CDS            TcR (fragment): tetracycline efflux protein; tet; confers resistance to tetracycline
   3492..3513    -  protein_bind   CAP binding site: CAP binding activates transcription in the presence of cAMP. E. coli catabolite activator protein
   3526..4608    -  CDS            lacI: lac repressor; lacI; The lac repressor binds to the lac operator to inhibit transcription in E. coli. This inhibition can be relieved by adding lactose or isopropyl-β-D-thiogalactopyranoside (IPTG).
   4609..4686    -  promoter       lacI promoter: lacI
   4694..4973    -  CDS            TcR (fragment): tetracycline efflux protein; tet; confers resistance to tetracycline
   4995..5013    +  promoter       T7 promoter: promoter for bacteriophage T7 RNA polymerase
   5014..5038    +  protein_bind   lac operator: The lac repressor binds to the lac operator to inhibit transcription in E. coli. This inhibition can be relieved by adding lactose or isopropyl-β-D-thiogalactopyranoside (IPTG). lac repressor encoded by lacI
   5053..5075    +  RBS            RBS: efficient ribosome binding site from bacteriophage T7 gene 10 (Olins and Rangwala, 1989)
   5094..5110    +  CDS            capTEV™ (fragment): composite tag for in vivo biotinylation, TEV protease cleavage, and 6xHis tagging
   5121..5138    +  CDS            thrombin site: thrombin recognition and cleavage site
   5151..5443    +  CDS            SUMO (fragment): cleavable ubiquitin-like protein tag; S. cerevisiae SMT3 (truncated)
   6501..6518    +  CDS            9xHis (fragment): 9xHis affinity tag
   6528..6577    +  CDS            SET1 (fragment): solubility-enhancement tag derived from T7 phage gene 10B
   6585..6632    +  terminator     T7 terminator: transcription terminator for bacteriophage T7 RNA polymerase
