[The description below was written by a language model from this plasmid's Addgene catalogue record and pLannotate feature annotations shown in this document.]
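Description:
P74-26 Tail Tube Protein (gp93) in pSMT3 is a bacterial expression plasmid of about 6.6 kb for producing the tail tube protein of Thermus virus P74-26 in E. coli. The pSMT3 backbone has a pET-like layout. It carries a ColE1/pBR322-type origin together with the bom region and the rop gene, which fits the record's low-copy designation, along with an f1 phage origin and a kanamycin resistance gene (aminoglycoside phosphotransferase) for selection. Short tetracycline-resistance fragments in the annotation are non-functional remnants of the pBR322 ancestry.

The expression cassette consists of a T7 promoter followed by a lac operator and the T7 gene 10 ribosome binding site, and a lacI gene with its own promoter is also on the plasmid. Transcription therefore depends on a host that supplies T7 RNA polymerase (a DE3 strain), stays repressed by LacI, and is induced with IPTG. The open reading frame starts with a short His-tag segment (annotated as a fragment of a composite tag) and a thrombin cleavage site. These are followed by yeast SMT3 (SUMO), which aids solubility and can be removed by a SUMO-specific protease. The 1,044 bp gp93 coding sequence is cloned in frame downstream between BamHI and XhoI; the feature table does not annotate it, but it occupies the gap after SUMO. A His-tag fragment annotated downstream of the insert comes from the backbone, and the record lists only the N-terminal His-SUMO tag as fused to the protein. A T7 terminator closes the cassette.

The construct is used to express and affinity-purify recombinant gp93, and the associated work examined how conformational dynamics control assembly of this phage's extremely long tail tube.
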