Addgene plasmid #191261: P74-26 Tail Tube Protein (gp93) in pSMT3
Purpose: Expresses P74-26 gp93 with a His-SUMO tag in bacterial cells
Depositing lab: Brian Kelch. Depositing organization: University of Massachusetts, Worcester. Publication: Conformational dynamics control assembly of an extremely long bacteriophage tail tube. Agnello E, Pajak J, Liu X, Kelch BA. J Biol Chem. 2023 Feb 13:103021. doi: 10.1016/j.jbc.2023.103021. PubMed 36791911.
Backbone
  Vector backbone: pSMT3
  Backbone size w/o insert (bp): 5599
  Total vector size (bp): 6646
  Vector type: Bacterial Expression
Growth in bacteria
  Bacterial resistance: Kanamycin, 50 μg/mL
  Growth temperature: 30°C
  Growth strain: DH5alpha
  Growth instructions: We recommend expressing the plasmid in ArcticExpress (DE3) cells.
  Copy number: Low Copy
Gene/Insert
  Gene/Insert name: P74-26 gp93 (alt names: P74-26 Tail Tube Protein; P74-26 TTP)
  Species: Thermus Virus P74-26
  Insert size (bp): 1044
  GenBank ID: EU100884.1
  Promoter: T7
  Tag / fusion protein: His-SUMO (N terminal on backbone)
  Cloning method: Restriction Enzyme; 5′ cloning site BamHI (not destroyed); 3′ cloning site XhoI (not destroyed)
  Sequencing primers: 5′ GATCGGATCCATGCGTGGTGTGGACACC; 3′ GATCCTCGAGTTAGAATTTCGCAACGTGGGTCAC
Terms and licenses: Academic/Nonprofit Terms; Industry Terms: Not Available to Industry
How to cite: P74-26 Tail Tube Protein (gp93) in pSMT3 was a gift from Brian Kelch (Addgene plasmid # 191261 ; http://n2t.net/addgene:191261 ; RRID:Addgene_191261)
